>Addgene plasmid #102586 | pTRIP-SFFV-mtagBFP-2A STING | addgene full sequence | sequence record 202016 | Addgene NGS Result
ACATAATTGGACAAACTACCTACAGAGATTTAAAGCTCTAAGGTAAATATAAAATTTTTAAGTGTATAAT
GTGTTAAACTACTGATTCTAATTGTTTGTGTATTTTAGATTCCAACCTATGGAACTGATGAATGGGAGCA
GTGGTGGAATGCCTTTAATGAGGAAAACCTGTTTTGCTCAGAAGAAATGCCATCTAGTGATGATGAGGCT
ACTGCTGACTCTCAACATTCTACTCCTCCAAAAAAGAAGAGAAAGGTAGAAGACCCCAAGGACTTTCCTT
CAGAATTGCTAAGTTTTTTGAGTCATGCTGTGTTTAGTAATAGAACTCTTGCTTGCTTTGCTATTTACAC
CACAAAGGAAAAAGCTGCACTGCTATACAAGAAAATTATGGAAAAATATTCTGTAACCTTTATAAGTAGG
CATAACAGTTATAATCATAACATACTGTTTTTTCTTACTCCACACAGGCATAGAGTGTCTGCTATTAATA
ACTATGCTCAAAAATTGTGTACCTTTAGCTTTTTAATTTGTAAAGGGGTTAATAAGGAATATTTGATGTA
TAGTGCCTTGACTAGAGATCATAATCAGCCATACCACATTTGTAGAGGTTTTACTTGCTTTAAAAAACCT
CCCACACCTCCCCCTGAACCTGAAACATAAAATGAATGCAATTGTTGTTGTTAACTTGTTTATTGCAGCT
TATAATGGTTACAAATAAAGCAATAGCATCACAAATTTCACAAATAAAGCATTTTTTTCACTGCATTCTA
GTTGTGGTTTGTCCAAACTCATCAATGTATCTTATCATGTCTGGATCAACTGGATAACTCAAGCTAACCA
AAATCATCCCAAACTTCCCACCCCATACCCTATTACCACTGCCAATTACCTGTGGTTTCATTTACTCTAA
ACCTGTGATTCCTCTGAATTATTTTCATTTTAAAGAAATTGTATTTGTTAAATATGTACTACAAACTTAG
TAGTTGGAAGGGCTAATTCACTCCCAAAGAAGACAAGATATCCTTGATCTGTGGATCTACCACACACAAG
GCTACTTCCCTGATTAGCAGAACTACACACCAGGGCCAGGGGTCAGATATCCACTGACCTTTGGATGGTG
CTACAAGCTAGTACCAGTTGAGCCAGATAAGGTAGAAGAGGCCAATAAAGGAGAGAACACCAGCTTGTTA
CACCCTGTGAGCCTGCATGGGATGGATGACCCGGAGAGAGAAGTGTTAGAGTGGAGGTTTGACAGCCGCC
TAGCATTTCATCACGTGGCCCGAGAGCTGCATCCGGAGTACTTCAAGAACTGCTGATATCGAGCTTGCTA
CAAGGGACTTTCCGCTGGGGACTTTCCAGGGAGGCGTGGCCTGGGCGGGACTGGGGAGTGGCGAGCCCTC
AGATCCTGCATATAAGCAGCTGCTTTTTGCCTGTACTGGGTCTCTCTGGTTAGACCAGATCTGAGCCTGG
GAGCTCTCTGGCTAACTAGGGAACCCACTGCTTAAGCCTCAATAAAGCTTGCCTTGAGTGCTTCAAGTAG
TGTGTGCCCGTCTGTTGTGTGACTCTGGTAACTAGAGATCCCTCAGACCCTTTTAGTCAGTGTGGAAAAT
CTCTAGCAGTGGCGCCCGAACAGGGACTTGAAAGCGAAAGGGAAACCAGAGGAGCTCTCTCGACGCAGGA
CTCGGCTTGCTGAAGCGCGCACGGCAAGAGGCGAGGGGCGGCGACTGGTGAGTACGCCAAAAATTTTGAC
TAGCGGAGGCTAGAAGGAGAGAGATGGGTGCGAGAGCGTCAGTATTAAGCGGGGGAGAATTAGATCGCGA
TGGGAAAAAATTCGGTTAAGGCCAGGGGGAAAGAAAAAATATAAATTAAAACATATAGTATGGGCAAGCA
GGGAGCTAGAACGATTCGCAGTTAATCCTGGCCTGTTAGAAACATCAGAAGGCTGTAGACAAATACTGGG
ACAGCTACAACCATCCCTTCAGACAGGATCAGAAGAACTTAGATCATTATATAATACAGTAGCAACCCTC
TATTGTGTGCATCAAAGGATAGAGATAAAAGACACCAAGGAAGCTTTAGACAAGATAGAGGAAGAGCAAA
ACAAAAGTAAGACCACCGCACAGCAAGCGGCCGCTGATCTTCAGACCTGGAGGAGGAGATATGAGGGACA
ATTGGAGAAGTGAATTATATAAATATAAAGTAGTAAAAATTGAACCATTAGGAGTAGCACCCACCAAGGC
AAAGAGAAGAGTGGTGCAGAGAGAAAAAAGAGCAGTGGGAATAGGAGCTTTGTTCCTTGGGTTCTTGGGA
GCAGCAGGAAGCACTATGGGCGCAGCGTCAATGACGCTGACGGTACAGGCCAGACAATTATTGTCTGGTA
TAGTGCAGCAGCAGAACAATTTGCTGAGGGCTATTGAGGCGCAACAGCATCTGTTGCAACTCACAGTCTG
GGGCATCAAGCAGCTCCAGGCAAGAATCCTGGCTGTGGAAAGATACCTAAAGGATCAACAGCTCCTGGGG
ATTTGGGGTTGCTCTGGAAAACTCATTTGCACCACTGCTGTGCCTTGGAATGCTAGTTGGAGTAATAAAT
CTCTGGAACAGATTTGGAATCACACGACCTGGATGGAGTGGGACAGAGAAATTAACAATTACACAAGCTT
AATACACTCCTTAATTGAAGAATCGCAAAACCAGCAAGAAAAGAATGAACAAGAATTATTGGAATTAGAT
AAATGGGCAAGTTTGTGGAATTGGTTTAACATAACAAATTGGCTGTGGTATATAAAATTATTCATAATGA
TAGTAGGAGGCTTGGTAGGTTTAAGAATAGTTTTTGCTGTACTTTCTATAGTGAATAGAGTTAGGCAGGG
ATATTCACCATTATCGTTTCAGACCCACCTCCCAACCCCGAGGGGACCCGACAGGCCCGAAGGAATAGAA
GAAGAAGGTGGAGAGAGAGACAGAGACAGATCCATTCGATTAGTGAACGGATCTCGACGGTATCGCCGAA
TTCACAAATGGCAGTATTCATCCACAATTTTAAAAGAAAAGGGGGGATTGGGGGGTACAGTGCAGGGGAA
AGAATAGTAGACATAATAGCAACAGACATACAAACTAAAGAATTACAAAAACAAATTACAAAAATTCAAA
ATTTTCGGGTTTATTACAGGGACAGCAGAGATCCACTTTGGCTGATACGCGTCTGCAGCCCCGATAAAAT
AAAAGATTTTATTTAGTCTCCAGAAAAAGGGGGGAATGAAAGACCCCACCTGTAGGTTTGGCAAGCTAGC
TGCAGTAACGCCATTTTGCAAGGCATGGAAAAATACCAAACCAAGAATAGAGAAGTTCAGATCAAGGGCG
GGTACATGAAAATAGCTAACGTTGGGCCAAACAGGATATCTGCGGTGAGCAGTTTCGGCCCCGGCCCGGG
GCCAAGAACAGATGGTCACCGCAGTTTCGGCCCCGGCCCGAGGCCAAGAACAGATGGTCCCCAGATATGG
CCCAACCCTCAGCAGTTTCTTAAGACCCATCAGATGTTTCCAGGCTCCCCCAAGGACCTGAAATGACCCT
GCGCCTTATTTGAATTAACCAATCAGCCTGCTTCTCGCTTCTGTTCGCGCGCTTCTGCTTCCCGAGCTCT
ATAAAAGAGCTCACAACCCCTCACTCGGCGCGCCAGTCCTCCGACAGACTGAGTCGCCCGGGCCGCGGGC
TAGCGCCACCATGAGCGAGCTGATTAAGGAGAACATGCACATGAAGCTGTACATGGAGGGCACCGTGGAC
AACCATCACTTCAAGTGCACATCCGAGGGCGAAGGCAAGCCCTACGAGGGCACCCAGACCATGAGAATCA
AGGTGGTCGAGGGCGGCCCTCTCCCCTTCGCCTTCGACATCCTGGCTACTAGCTTCCTCTACGGCAGCAA
GACCTTCATCAACCACACCCAGGGCATCCCCGACTTCTTCAAGCAGTCCTTCCCTGAGGGCTTCACATGG
GAGAGAGTCACCACATACGAAGACGGGGGCGTGCTGACCGCTACCCAGGACACCAGCCTCCAGGACGGCT
GCCTCATCTACAACGTCAAGATCAGAGGGGTGAACTTCACATCCAACGGCCCTGTGATGCAGAAGAAAAC
ACTCGGCTGGGAGGCCTTCACCGAGACGCTGTACCCCGCTGACGGCGGCCTGGAAGGCAGAAACGACATG
GCCCTGAAGCTCGTGGGCGGGAGCCATCTGATCGCAAACGCCAAGACCACATATAGATCCAAGAAACCCG
CTAAGAACCTCAAGATGCCTGGCGTCTACTATGTGGACTACAGACTGGAAAGAATCAAGGAGGCCAACAA
CGAGACCTACGTCGAGCAGCACGAGGTGGCAGTGGCCAGATACTGCGACCTCCCTAGCAAACTGGGGCAC
AAGCTTAATGGAAGCGGAGCTACTAACTTCAGCCTGCTGAAGCAGGCTGGAGACGTGGAGGAGAACCCTG
GACCTGGATCCATGCCCCACTCCAGCCTGCATCCATCCATCCCGTGTCCCAGGGGTCACGGGGCCCAGAA
GGCAGCCTTGGTTCTGCTGAGTGCCTGCCTGGTGACCCTTTGGGGGCTAGGAGAGCCACCAGAGCACACT
CTCCGGTACCTGGTCCTCCACCTAGCCTCCCTGCAGCTGGGACTGCTGTTAAACGGGGTCTGCAGCCTGG
CTGAGGAGCTGCGCCACATCCACTCCAGGTACCGGGGCAGCTACTGGAGGACTGTGCGGGCCTGCCTGGG
CTGCCCCCTCCGCCGTGGGGCCCTGTTGCTGCTGTCCATCTATTTCTACTACTCCCTCCCAAATGCGGTC
GGCCCGCCCTTCACTTGGATGCTTGCCCTCCTGGGCCTCTCGCAGGCACTGAACATCCTCCTGGGCCTCA
AGGGCCTGGCCCCAGCTGAGATCTCTGCAGTGTGTGAAAAAGGGAATTTCAACGTGGCCCATGGGCTGGC
ATGGTCATATTACATCGGATATCTGCGGCTGATCCTGCCAGAGCTCCAGGCCCGGATTCGAACTTACAAT
CAGCATTACAACAACCTGCTACGGGGTGCAGTGAGCCAGCGGCTGTATATTCTCCTCCCATTGGACTGTG
GGGTGCCTGATAACCTGAGTATGGCTGACCCCAACATTCGCTTCCTGGATAAACTGCCCCAGCAGACCGG
TGACCGTGCTGGCATCAAGGATCGGGTTTACAGCAACAGCATCTATGAGCTTCTGGAGAACGGGCAGCGG
GCGGGCACCTGTGTCCTGGAGTACGCCACCCCCTTGCAGACTTTGTTTGCCATGTCACAATACAGTCAAG
CTGGCTTTAGCCGGGAGGATAGGCTTGAGCAGGCCAAACTCTTCTGCCGGACACTTGAGGACATCCTGGC
AGATGCCCCTGAGTCTCAGAACAACTGCCGCCTCATTGCCTACCAGGAACCTGCAGATGACAGCAGCTTC
TCGCTGTCCCAGGAGGTTCTCCGGCACCTGCGGCAGGAGGAAAAGGAAGAGGTTACTGTGGGCAGCTTGA
AGACCTCAGCGGTGCCCAGTACCTCCACGATGTCCCAAGAGCCTGAGCTCCTCATCAGTGGAATGGAAAA
GCCCCTCCCTCTCCGCACGGATTTCTCTTGACTCGAGACCTAGAAAAACATGGAGCAATCACAAGTAGCA
ATACAGCAGCTACCAATGCTGATTGTGCCTGGCTAGAAGCACAAGAGGAGGAGGAGGTGGGTTTTCCAGT
CACACCTCAGGTACCTTTAAGACCAATGACTTACAAGGCAGCTGTAGATCTTAGCCACTTTTTAAAAGAA
AAGGGGGGACTGGAAGGGCTAATTCACTCCCAACGAAGACAAAATCGTCGAGAGATGCTGCATATAAGCA
GCTGCTTTTTGCTTGTACTGGGTCTCTCTGGTTAGACCAGATCTGAGCCTGGGAGCTCTCTGGCTAACTA
GGGAACCCACTGCTTAAGCCTCAATAAAGCTTGCCTTGAGTGCTTCAAGTAGTGTGTGCCCGTCTGTTGT
GTGACTCTGGTAACTAGAGATCCCTCAGACCCTTTTAGTCAGTGTGGAAAATCTCTAGCAGTAGTAGTTC
ATGTCATCTTATTATTCAGTATTTATAACTTGCAAAGAAATGAATATCAGAGAGTGAGAGGCCTTGACAT
TATAATAGATTTAGCAGGAATTGAACTAGGAGTGGAGCACACAGGCAAAGCTGCAGAAGTACTTGGAAGA
AGCCACCAGAGATACTCACGATTCTGCACATACCTGGCTAATCCCAGATCCTAAGGATTACATTAAGTTT
ACTAACATTTATATAATGATTTATAGTTTAAAGTATAAACTTATCTAATTTACTATTCTGACAGATATTA
ATTAATCCTCAAATATCATAAGAGATGATTACTATTATCCCCATTTAACACAAGAGGAAACTGAGAGGGA
AAGATGTTGAAGTAATTTTCCCACAATTACAGCATCCGTTAGTTACGACTCTATGATCTTCTGACACAAA
TTCCATTTACTCCTCACCCTATGACTCAGTCGAATATATCAAAGTTATGGACATTATGCTAAGTAACAAA
TTACCCTTTTATATAGTAAATACTGAGTAGATTGAGAGAAGAAATTGTTTGCAAACCTGAATAGCTTCAA
GAAGAAGAGAAGTGAGGATAAGAATAACAGTTGTCATTTAACAAGTTTTAACAAGTAACTTGGTTAGAAA
GGGATTCAAATGCATAAAGCAAGGGATAAATTTTTCTGGCAACAAGACTATACAATATAACCTTAAATAT
GACTTCAAATAATTGTTGGAACTTGATAAAACTAATTAAATATTATTGAAGATTATCAATATTATAAATG
TAATTTACTTTTAAAAAGGGAACATAGAAATGTGTATCATTAGAGTAGAAAACAATCCTTATTATCACAA
TTTGTCAAAACAAGTTTGTTATTAACACAAGTAGAATACTGCATTCAATTAAGTTGACTGCAGATTTTGT
GTTTTGTTAAAATTAGAAAGAGATAACAACAATTTGAATTATTGAAAGTAACATGTAAATAGTTCTACAT
ACGTTCTTTTGACATCTTGTTCAATCATTGATCGAAGTTCTTTATCTTGGAAGAATTTGTTCCAAAGACT
CTGAAATAAGGAAAACAATCTATTATATAGTCTCACACCTTTGTTTTACTTTTAGTGATTTCAATTTAAT
AATGTAAATGGTTAAAATTTATTCTTCTCTGAGATCATTTCACATTGCAGATAGAAAACCTGAGACTGGG
GTAATTTTTATTAAAATCTAATTTAATCTCAGAAACACATCTTTATTCTAACATCAATTTTTCCAGTTTG
ATATTATCATATAAAGTCAGCCTTCCTCATCTGCAGGTTCCACAACAAAAATCCAACCAACTGTGGATCA
AAAATATTGGGAAAAAATTAAAAATAGCAATACAACAATAAAAAAATACAAATCAGAAAAACAGCACAGT
ATAACAACTTTATTTAGCATTTACAATCTATTAGGTATTATAAGTAATCTAGCCAGATCCTCTACGCCGG
ACGCATCGTGGCCGGCATCACCGGCGCCACAGGTGCGGTTGCTGGCGCCTATATCGCCGACATCACCGAT
GGGGAAGATCGGGCTCGCCACTTCGGGCTCATGAGCGCTTGTTTCGGCGTGGGTATGGTGGCAGGCCCCG
TGGCCGGGGGACTGTTGGGCGCCATCTCCTTGCATGCACCATTCCTTGCGGCGGCGGTGCTCAACGGCCT
CAACCTACTACTGGGCTGCTTCCTAATGCAGGAGTCGCATAAGGGAGAGCGTCGAATGGTGCACTCTCAG
TACAATCTGCTCTGATGCCGCATAGTTAAGCCAGCCCCGACACCCGCCAACACCCGCTGACGCGCCCTGA
CGGGCTTGTCTGCTCCCGGCATCCGCTTACAGACAAGCTGTGACCGTCTCCGGGAGCTGCATGTGTCAGA
GGTTTTCACCGTCATCACCGAAACGCGCGAGACGAAAGGGCCTCGTGATACGCCTATTTTTATAGGTTAA
TGTCATGATAATAATGGTTTCTTAGACGTCAGGTGGCACTTTTCGGGGAAATGTGCGCGGAACCCCTATT
TGTTTATTTTTCTAAATACATTCAAATATGTATCCGCTCATGAGACAATAACCCTGATAAATGCTTCAAT
AATATTGAAAAAGGAAGAGTATGAGTATTCAACATTTCCGTGTCGCCCTTATTCCCTTTTTTGCGGCATT
TTGCCTTCCTGTTTTTGCTCACCCAGAAACGCTGGTGAAAGTAAAAGATGCTGAAGATCAGTTGGGTGCA
CGAGTGGGTTACATCGAACTGGATCTCAACAGCGGTAAGATCCTTGAGAGTTTTCGCCCCGAAGAACGTT
TTCCAATGATGAGCACTTTTAAAGTTCTGCTATGTGGCGCGGTATTATCCCGTATTGACGCCGGGCAAGA
GCAACTCGGTCGCCGCATACACTATTCTCAGAATGACTTGGTTGAGTACTCACCAGTCACAGAAAAGCAT
CTTACGGATGGCATGACAGTAAGAGAATTATGCAGTGCTGCCATAACCATGAGTGATAACACTGCGGCCA
ACTTACTTCTGACAACGATCGGAGGACCGAAGGAGCTAACCGCTTTTTTGCACAACATGGGGGATCATGT
AACTCGCCTTGATCGTTGGGAACCGGAGCTGAATGAAGCCATACCAAACGACGAGCGTGACACCACGATG
CCTGTAGCAATGGCAACAACGTTGCGCAAACTATTAACTGGCGAACTACTTACTCTAGCTTCCCGGCAAC
AATTAATAGACTGGATGGAGGCGGATAAAGTTGCAGGACCACTTCTGCGCTCGGCCCTTCCGGCTGGCTG
GTTTATTGCTGATAAATCTGGAGCCGGTGAGCGTGGGTCTCGCGGTATCATTGCAGCACTGGGGCCAGAT
GGTAAGCCCTCCCGTATCGTAGTTATCTACACGACGGGGAGTCAGGCAACTATGGATGAACGAAATAGAC
AGATCGCTGAGATAGGTGCCTCACTGATTAAGCATTGGTAACTGTCAGACCAAGTTTACTCATATATACT
TTAGATTGATTTAAAACTTCATTTTTAATTTAAAAGGATCTAGGTGAAGATCCTTTTTGATAATCTCATG
ACCAAAATCCCTTAACGTGAGTTTTCGTTCCACTGAGCGTCAGACCCCGTAGAAAAGATCAAAGGATCTT
CTTGAGATCCTTTTTTTCTGCGCGTAATCTGCTGCTTGCAAACAAAAAAACCACCGCTACCAGCGGTGGT
TTGTTTGCCGGATCAAGAGCTACCAACTCTTTTTCCGAAGGTAACTGGCTTCAGCAGAGCGCAGATACCA
AATACTGTTCTTCTAGTGTAGCCGTAGTTAGGCCACCACTTCAAGAACTCTGTAGCACCGCCTACATACC
TCGCTCTGCTAATCCTGTTACCAGTGGCTGCTGCCAGTGGCGATAAGTCGTGTCTTACCGGGTTGGACTC
AAGACGATAGTTACCGGATAAGGCGCAGCGGTCGGGCTGAACGGGGGGTTCGTGCACACAGCCCAGCTTG
GAGCGAACGACCTACACCGAACTGAGATACCTACAGCGTGAGCTATGAGAAAGCGCCACGCTTCCCGAAG
GGAGAAAGGCGGACAGGTATCCGGTAAGCGGCAGGGTCGGAACAGGAGAGCGCACGAGGGAGCTTCCAGG
GGGAAACGCCTGGTATCTTTATAGTCCTGTCGGGTTTCGCCACCTCTGACTTGAGCGTCGATTTTTGTGA
TGCTCGTCAGGGGGGCGGAGCCTATGGAAAAACGCCAGCAACGCGGCCTTTTTACGGTTCCTGGCCTTTT
GCTGGCCTTTTGCTCACATGTTCTTTCCTGCGTTATCCCCTGATTCTGTGGATAACCGTATTACCGCCTT
TGAGTGAGCTGATACCGCTCGCCGCAGCCGAACGACCGAGCGCAGCGAGTCAGTGAGCGAGGAAGCGGAA
GAGCGCCCAATACGCAAACCGCCTCTCCCCGCGCGTTGGCCGATTCATTAATGCAGCTGTGGAATGTGTG
TCAGTTAGGGTGTGGAAAGTCCCCAGGCTCCCCAGCAGGCAGAAGTATGCAAAGCATGCATCTCAATTAG
TCAGCAACCAGGTGTGGAAAGTCCCCAGGCTCCCCAGCAGGCAGAAGTATGCAAAGCATGCATCTCAATT
AGTCAGCAACCATAGTCCCGCCCCTAACTCCGCCCATCCCGCCCCTAACTCCGCCCAGTTCCGCCCATTC
TCCGCCCCATGGCTGACTAATTTTTTTTATTTATGCAGAGGCCGAGGCCGCCTCGGCCTCTGAGCTATTC
CAGAAGTAGTGAGGAGGCTTTTTTGGAGGCCTAGGCTTTTGCAAAAAGCTTGGACACAAGACAGGCTTGC
GAGATATGTTTGAGAATACCACTTTATCCCGCGTCAGGGAGAGGCAGTGCGTAAAAAGACGCGGACTCAT
GTGAAATACTGGTTTTTAGTGCGCCAGATCTCTATAATCTCGCGCAACCTATTTTCCCCTCGAACACTTT
TTAAGCCGTAGATAAACAGGCTGGGACACTTCACATGAGCGAAAAATACATCGTCACCTGGGACATGTTG
CAGATCCATGCACGTAAACTCGCAAGCCGACTGATGCCTTCTGAACAATGGAAAGGCATTATTGCCGTAA
GCCGTGGCGGTCTGTACCGGGTGCGTTACTGGCGCGTGAACTGGGTATTCGTCATGTCGATACCGTTTGT
ATTTCCAGCTACGATCACGACAACCAGCGCGAGCTTAAAGTGCTGAAACGCGCAGAAGGCGATGGCGAAG
GCTTCATCGTTATTGATGACCTGGTGGATACCGGTGGTACTGCGGTTGCGATTCGTGAAATGTATCCAAA
AGCGCACTTTGTCACCATCTTCGCAAAACCGGCTGGTCGTCCGCTGGTTGATGACTATGTTGTTGATATC
CCGCAAGATACCTGGATTGAACAGCCGTGGGATATGGGCGTCGTATTCGTCCCGCCAATCTCCGGTCGCT
AATCTTTTCAACGCCTGGCACTGCCGGGCGTTGTTCTTTTTAACTTCAGGCGGGTTACAATAGTTTCCAG
TAAGTATTCTGGAGGCTGCATCCATGACACAGGCAAACCTGAGCGAAACCCTGTTCAAACCCCGCTTTAA
ACATCCTGAAACCTCGACGCTAGTCCGCCGCTTTAATCACGGCGCACAACCGCCTGTGCAGTCGGCCCTT
GATGGTAAAACCATCCCTCACTGGTATCGCATGATTAACCGTCTGATGTGGATCTGGCGCGGCATTGACC
CACGCGAAATCCTCGACGTCCAGGCACGTATTGTGATGAGCGATGCCGAACGTACCGACGATGATTTATA
CGATACGGTGATTGGCTACCGTGGCGGCAACTGGATTTATGAGTGGGCCCCGGATCTTTGTGAAGGAACC
TTACTTCTGTGGTGTG
Features (pLannotate 1.2.2; 30 found; start..end, strand, type, name):
     43..108     +  intron         small t intron: SV40 (simian virus 40) small t antigen intron
    238..258     +  CDS            SV40 NLS: nuclear localization signal of SV40 (simian virus 40) large T antigen
    577..660     +  CDS            large T antigen (fragment): large T antigen from SV40 (simian virus 40)
    683..817     +  polyA_signal   SV40 poly(A) signal: SV40 polyadenylation signal
    984..1313    +  CDS            nef (fragment): NEF_HV1BR - Experimental evidence at protein level: Swiss-Prot protein existence level 1. Extracellular Nef protein targets CD4(+) T-lymphocytes for apoptosis by interacting with CXCR4 surface receptors (PubMed:14990729). From Human immunodeficiency virus type 1 group M subtype B (isolate BRU/LAI) (HIV-1).
   1361..1618    +  LTR            5' LTR (truncated): truncated 5' long terminal repeat (LTR) from HIV-1
   1665..1790    +  misc_feature   HIV-1 Ψ: packaging signal of human immunodeficiency virus type 1
   1774..2137    +  CDS            HIV-1 gag (fragment): gag protein from human immunodeficiency virus 1; gag
   2283..2516    +  misc_feature   RRE: The Rev response element (RRE) of HIV-1 allows for Rev-dependent mRNA export from the nucleus to the cytoplasm.
   2893..2993    +  CDS            Rev (fragment): human immunodeficiency virus 1 (HIV-1) Rev protein; rev; enhances nuclear export of unspliced and incompletely spliced viral mRNAs
   3038..3155    +  misc_feature   cPPT/CTS: central polypurine tract and central termination sequence of HIV-1
   3295..3702    +  promoter       SFFV promoter: spleen focus-forming virus long terminal repeat (LTR) promoter
   3721..4419    +  CDS            TagBFP: TagBFP is a basic (constitutively fluorescent) blue fluorescent protein published in 2008, derived from Entacmaea quadricolor. It is reported to be a very rapidly-maturing monomer with very low acid sensitivity.
   4492..5628    +  CDS            STING1: STING_HUMAN - Also known as ERIS From Homo sapiens (Human).
   5631..5819    +  CDS            nef (fragment): NEF_HV1Z2 - Experimental evidence at protein level: Swiss-Prot protein existence level 1. Extracellular Nef protein targets CD4(+) T-lymphocytes for apoptosis by interacting with CXCR4 surface receptors. From Human immunodeficiency virus type 1 group M subtype D (isolate Z2/CDC-Z34) (HIV-1).
   5821..5852    +  LTR            3' LTR (ΔU3) (fragment): self-inactivating 3' long terminal repeat (LTR) from HIV-1
   5900..6080    +  LTR            5' LTR (truncated): truncated 5' long terminal repeat (LTR) from HIV-1
   7042..7140    -  CDS            TBC1D5 (fragment): TBCD5_HUMAN - Also known as KIAA0210. Experimental evidence at protein level: Swiss-Prot protein existence level 1. May act as a GTPase-activating protein (GAP) for Rab family protein(s). May act as a GAP for RAB7A. Can displace RAB7A and retromer CSC subcomplex from the endosomal membrane to the cytosol; at least retromer displacement seems to require its catalytic activity (PubMed:19531583, PubMed:20923837). Required for retrograde transport of cargo proteins from endosomes to the trans-Golgi network (TGN); the function seems to require its catalytic activity. Involved in regulation of autop
   7546..7825    +  CDS            TcR (fragment): tetracycline efflux protein; tet; confers resistance to tetracycline
   7826..7874    -  misc_feature   bom (fragment): basis of mobility region from pBR322
   7976..8011    -  CDS            rop (fragment): Rop protein, which maintains plasmids at low copy number; rop
   8106..8210    +  promoter       AmpR promoter: bla
   8211..9071    +  CDS            AmpR: β-lactamase; bla; confers resistance to ampicillin, carbenicillin, and related antibiotics
   9242..9830    +  rep_origin     ori: high-copy-number ColE1/pMB1/pBR322/pUC origin of replication
  10013..10069   +  CDS            lacI (fragment): lac repressor; lacI; The lac repressor binds to the lac operator to inhibit transcription in E. coli. This inhibition can be relieved by adding lactose or isopropyl-β-D-thiogalactopyranoside (IPTG).
  10076..10405   +  promoter       SV40 promoter: SV40 enhancer and early promoter
  10605..10724   +  CDS            gpt (fragment): XGPT_ECOLI - Also known as gpp, gxu. Experimental evidence at protein level: Swiss-Prot protein existence level 1. Purine salvage pathway enzyme that catalyzes the transfer of the ribosyl-5-phosphate group from 5-phospho-alpha-D-ribose 1- diphosphate (PRPP) to the N9 position of the 6-oxopurines guanine and xanthine to form the corresponding ribonucleotides GMP (guanosine 5'- monophosphate) and XMP (xanthosine 5'-monophosphate), with the release of PPi. To a lesser extent, also acts on hypoxanthine (PubMed:9100006, PubMed:3886014). Does not ribophosphorylate adenine (PubMed:3886014). From Esch
  10724..11059   +  CDS            gpt (fragment): XGPT_ECOLI - Also known as gpp, gxu. Experimental evidence at protein level: Swiss-Prot protein existence level 1. Purine salvage pathway enzyme that catalyzes the transfer of the ribosyl-5-phosphate group from 5-phospho-alpha-D-ribose 1- diphosphate (PRPP) to the N9 position of the 6-oxopurines guanine and xanthine to form the corresponding ribonucleotides GMP (guanosine 5'- monophosphate) and XMP (xanthosine 5'-monophosphate), with the release of PPi. To a lesser extent, also acts on hypoxanthine (PubMed:9100006, PubMed:3886014). Does not ribophosphorylate adenine (PubMed:3886014). From Esch
  11154..11459   +  CDS            frsA (fragment): FRSA_ECOLI - Also known as yafA. Experimental evidence at protein level: Swiss-Prot protein existence level 1. Catalyzes the hydrolysis of esters (PubMed:15808744). Displays esterase activity toward pNP-butyrate (PubMed:15808744). May stimulate mixed-acid fermentation by acting as a fermentation/respiration switch that down-regulates respiration and up- regulates fermentation rates (PubMed:15169777). From Escherichia coli (strain K12).
  11463..41      +  CDS            small t antigen (fragment) (across the origin): SV40 (simian virus 40) small t antigen
