[The description below was written by a language model from this plasmid's Addgene catalogue record and pLannotate feature annotations shown in this document.]
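Description:
pTRIP-SFFV-mtagBFP-2A STING is an HIV-1-derived lentiviral transfer vector built on the pTRIP backbone for co-expressing human STING (STING1, also known as TMEM173/MITA/ERIS) and the blue fluorescent protein mTagBFP in mammalian cells. It is propagated in E. coli as a high-copy plasmid through a ColE1/pUC-type origin, with selection by the ampicillin resistance gene (β-lactamase). The record indicates a recombination-tolerant growth strain, which is common for plasmids with repeated LTR sequences. The annotated sequence is about 11.5 kb.

The proviral region contains an HIV-1 5' LTR, the Ψ packaging signal with a partial gag fragment, the Rev response element for Rev-dependent nuclear export of the genomic RNA, and the cPPT/CTS central flap, which is characteristic of TRIP vectors and aids nuclear import of the reverse-transcribed genome. Downstream, the spleen focus-forming virus (SFFV) LTR promoter drives a single open reading frame with TagBFP first and STING second. The short gap between the two annotated coding sequences corresponds to the 2A self-cleaving peptide named in the plasmid title, so the two proteins are produced separately from one transcript and blue fluorescence marks transduced, STING-expressing cells. The cassette is followed by a ΔU3 self-inactivating 3' LTR. No WPRE is annotated.

Outside the provirus, the table shows legacy backbone remnants. These include an SV40 early promoter with gpt fragments, SV40 small t intron and poly(A) sequences, and pieces of pBR322 (TcR, bom, rop). These appear to be vestigial and not part of the payload. The stated purpose is lentiviral delivery of STING with a BFP reporter, and the associated publication concerns STING activity in T lymphocytes.
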