Addgene plasmid #102586: pTRIP-SFFV-mtagBFP-2A STING
Purpose: Lentivector to express STING and mTagBFP
Depositing lab: Nicolas Manel. Depositing organization: Institut Curie. Publication: Intrinsic antiproliferative activity of the innate sensor STING in T lymphocytes. Cerboni S, Jeremiah N, Gentili M, Gehrmann U, Conrad C, Stolzenberg MC, Picard C, Neven B, Fischer A, Amigorena S, Rieux-Laucat F, Manel N. J Exp Med. 2017 Jun 5;214(6):1769-1785. doi: 10.1084/jem.20161674. Epub 2017 May 8. PubMed 28484079.
Backbone
  Vector backbone: pTRIP
  Vector type: Mammalian Expression, Lentiviral
Growth in bacteria
  Bacterial resistance: Ampicillin, 100 μg/mL
  Growth temperature: 30°C
  Growth strain: NEB Stable
  Copy number: High Copy
Gene/Insert
  Gene/Insert name: STING
  Species: H. sapiens (human)
  Entrez Gene: STING1 (a.k.a. ERIS, MITA, MPYS, NET23, SAVI, STING, STING-beta, TMEM173, hMITA, hSTING)
  Promoter: SFFV
  Cloning method: Restriction Enzyme; 5′ cloning site unknown (unknown if destroyed); 3′ cloning site unknown (unknown if destroyed)
  Sequencing primers: 5′ SFFV-F
Terms and licenses: Academic/Nonprofit Terms; Industry Terms: Not Available to Industry
How to cite: pTRIP-SFFV-mtagBFP-2A STING was a gift from Nicolas Manel (Addgene plasmid # 102586 ; http://n2t.net/addgene:102586 ; RRID:Addgene_102586)
